Addgene plasmid #124245: pETDest
Purpose: (Empty Backbone) Allows Gateway cloning into the bacterial 6xHIS tagged protein expression vector pET26
Depositing lab: Attila Fehér. Depositing organization: HUN-REN Biological Research Centre Szeged (HUN-REN Szegedi Biológiai Kutatóközpont).
Backbone
  Vector backbone: pET28b
  Modifications to backbone: pelB signal sequence was removed during the cloning
  Vector type: Bacterial Expression
Growth in bacteria
  Bacterial resistance: Chloramphenicol and Kanamycin, 25 & 50 μg/mL
  Growth temperature: 37°C
  Growth strain: ccdB Survival
  Copy number: High Copy
Gene/Insert
  Cloning method: Restriction Enzyme
  Sequencing primers: 5′ Unknown
Terms and licenses: Academic/Nonprofit Terms; Industry Terms: Not Available to Industry
How to cite: pETDest was a gift from Attila Fehér (Addgene plasmid # 124245 ; http://n2t.net/addgene:124245 ; RRID:Addgene_124245)
