[The description below was written by a language model from this plasmid's Addgene catalogue record and pLannotate feature annotations shown in this document.]
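Description:
pETDest is an empty Gateway destination vector for IPTG-inducible expression of His-tagged proteins in E. coli. The record is inconsistent about its parent: the purpose line refers to pET26, while the backbone field lists pET28b. It also notes that the pelB signal sequence was removed during construction, so products are not directed to the periplasm. The plasmid replicates from a ColE1/pBR322-type origin accompanied by rop and bom elements. The catalogue nevertheless lists it as high copy, although rop normally restrains copy number. It also carries an f1 origin and a kanamycin resistance gene as the backbone marker. A lacI gene with its own promoter supplies repressor for the expression cassette.

Expression is driven by a T7 promoter with an adjacent lac operator and the T7 gene 10 ribosome binding site, so it requires a host that supplies T7 RNA polymerase. A His-tag coding fragment lies just downstream of the RBS, followed by the Gateway cassette: attR1, a chloramphenicol resistance gene, a ccdA fragment, the ccdB toxin gene and attR2. A second His-tag fragment and the T7 terminator follow attR2, so a tag may be available at either end depending on reading frame and stop codon, although the record does not spell this out. In an LR reaction, the gene of interest from an entry clone replaces the CmR/ccdB segment. The loss of ccdB then allows recombinants to be selected on kanamycin in ordinary strains. The unrecombined vector has to be maintained in a ccdB-tolerant strain under chloramphenicol and kanamycin. The annotated tetracycline-resistance fragments are pBR322 remnants, not functional markers.
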