Features (pLannotate 1.2.2; 26 found; start..end, strand, type, name):
     32..54      -  RBS            RBS: efficient ribosome binding site from bacteriophage T7 gene 10 (Olins and Rangwala, 1989)
     69..93      -  protein_bind   lac operator: The lac repressor binds to the lac operator to inhibit transcription in E. coli. This inhibition can be relieved by adding lactose or isopropyl-β-D-thiogalactopyranoside (IPTG). lac repressor encoded by lacI
     94..112     -  promoter       T7 promoter: promoter for bacteriophage T7 RNA polymerase
    134..413     +  CDS            TcR (fragment): tetracycline efflux protein; tet; confers resistance to tetracycline
    421..498     +  promoter       lacI promoter: lacI
    499..1581    +  CDS            lacI: lac repressor; lacI; The lac repressor binds to the lac operator to inhibit transcription in E. coli. This inhibition can be relieved by adding lactose or isopropyl-β-D-thiogalactopyranoside (IPTG).
   1594..1615    +  protein_bind   CAP binding site: CAP binding activates transcription in the presence of cAMP. E. coli catabolite activator protein
   1630..1921    +  CDS            TcR (fragment): tetracycline efflux protein; tet; confers resistance to tetracycline
   1993..2373    -  CDS            YPB1_ECOLX: Protein predicted: Swiss-Prot protein existence level 4. From Escherichia coli.
   2390..2581    +  CDS            rop: Rop protein, which maintains plasmids at low copy number; rop
   2683..2822    +  misc_feature   bom: basis of mobility region from pBR322
   3008..3596    -  rep_origin     ori: high-copy-number ColE1/pMB1/pBR322/pUC origin of replication
   3718..4533    +  CDS            KanR: aminoglycoside phosphotransferase; aph(3')-Ia; confers resistance to kanamycin in bacteria or G418 (Geneticin®) in eukaryotes
   4542..4599    -  promoter       AmpR promoter (fragment): bla
   4652..5080    -  rep_origin     f1 ori (sequence partly withheld): f1 bacteriophage origin of replication; arrow indicates direction of (+) strand synthesis
   5117..5164    -  terminator     T7 terminator: transcription terminator for bacteriophage T7 RNA polymerase
   5172..5221    -  CDS            SET1 (fragment): solubility-enhancement tag derived from T7 phage gene 10B
   5231..5248    -  CDS            9xHis (fragment): 9xHis affinity tag
   5271..5395    +  protein_bind   attR2: mutant version of attR; recombination site for the Gateway® LR reaction LR Clonase™
   5439..5741    -  CDS            ccdB: CCDB_ECOLI - Also known as G, letB, letD. Experimental evidence at protein level: Swiss-Prot protein existence level 1. Toxic component of a type II toxin-antitoxin (TA) system, functioning in plasmid maintainence. Responsible for the post- segregational killing (PSK) of plasmid-free cells, also referred to as a plasmid addiction system. Half-life of over 2 hours. Cell killing by CcdB is accompanied by filamentation, defects in chromosome and plasmid segregation, defects in cell division, formation of anucleate cells, decreased DNA synthesis and plasmid loss. Interferes with the activity of DN
   5746..5904    -  CDS            ccdA (fragment): CCDA_ECO57 - Also known as H, letA. Experimental evidence at protein level: Swiss-Prot protein existence level 1. Antitoxin component of a type II toxin-antitoxin (TA) system which inhibits the post-segregational killing (PSK) of plasmid-free cells, also referred to as a plasmid addiction system. Binds to and blocks the activity of CcdB; will also remove bound CcdB protein from the CcdB-GyrA complex by forming a CcdA-CcdB complex, a process termed rejuvenation. Functions as a transcriptional corepressor for the ccdAB operon, repression also requires CcdB (By similarity). From Escherichia coli
   6083..6742    -  CDS            CmR: chloramphenicol acetyltransferase; cat; confers resistance to chloramphenicol
   6743..6772    -  promoter       cat promoter (fragment): promoter of the E. coli cat gene encoding chloramphenicol acetyltransferase
   6796..6826    -  promoter       lac UV5 promoter: E. coli lac promoter with an "up" mutation
   6851..6975    -  protein_bind   attR1: mutant version of attR; recombination site for the Gateway® LR reaction LR Clonase™
   6984..14      -  CDS            8xHis (fragment) (across the origin): 8xHis affinity tag
>Addgene plasmid #124245 | pETDest | addgene full sequence | sequence record 257540 | Addgene NGS Result
GTGATGGTGATGGTAGTACGACATATGTATATCTCCTTCTTAAAGTTAAACAAAATTATTTCTAGAGGGG
AATTGTTATCCGCTCACAATTCCCCTATAGTGAGTCGTATTAATTTCGCGGGATCGAGATCTCGATCCTC
TACGCCGGACGCATCGTGGCCGGCATCACCGGCGCCACAGGTGCGGTTGCTGGCGCCTATATCGCCGACA
TCACCGATGGGGAAGATCGGGCTCGCCACTTCGGGCTCATGAGCGCTTGTTTCGGCGTGGGTATGGTGGC
AGGCCCCGTGGCCGGGGGACTGTTGGGCGCCATCTCCTTGCATGCACCATTCCTTGCGGCGGCGGTGCTC
AACGGCCTCAACCTACTACTGGGCTGCTTCCTAATGCAGGAGTCGCATAAGGGAGAGCGTCGAGATCCCG
GACACCATCGAATGGCGCAAAACCTTTCGCGGTATGGCATGATAGCGCCCGGAAGAGAGTCAATTCAGGG
TGGTGAATGTGAAACCAGTAACGTTATACGATGTCGCAGAGTATGCCGGTGTCTCTTATCAGACCGTTTC
CCGCGTGGTGAACCAGGCCAGCCACGTTTCTGCGAAAACGCGGGAAAAAGTGGAAGCGGCGATGGCGGAG
CTGAATTACATTCCCAACCGCGTGGCACAACAACTGGCGGGCAAACAGTCGTTGCTGATTGGCGTTGCCA
CCTCCAGTCTGGCCCTGCACGCGCCGTCGCAAATTGTCGCGGCGATTAAATCTCGCGCCGATCAACTGGG
TGCCAGCGTGGTGGTGTCGATGGTAGAACGAAGCGGCGTCGAAGCCTGTAAAGCGGCGGTGCACAATCTT
CTCGCGCAACGCGTCAGTGGGCTGATCATTAACTATCCGCTGGATGACCAGGATGCCATTGCTGTGGAAG
CTGCCTGCACTAATGTTCCGGCGTTATTTCTTGATGTCTCTGACCAGACACCCATCAACAGTATTATTTT
CTCCCATGAAGACGGTACGCGACTGGGCGTGGAGCATCTGGTCGCATTGGGTCACCAGCAAATCGCGCTG
TTAGCGGGCCCATTAAGTTCTGTCTCGGCGCGTCTGCGTCTGGCTGGCTGGCATAAATATCTCACTCGCA
ATCAAATTCAGCCGATAGCGGAACGGGAAGGCGACTGGAGTGCCATGTCCGGTTTTCAACAAACCATGCA
AATGCTGAATGAGGGCATCGTTCCCACTGCGATGCTGGTTGCCAACGATCAGATGGCGCTGGGCGCAATG
CGCGCCATTACCGAGTCCGGGCTGCGCGTTGGTGCGGATATCTCGGTAGTGGGATACGACGATACCGAAG
ACAGCTCATGTTATATCCCGCCGTTAACCACCATCAAACAGGATTTTCGCCTGCTGGGGCAAACCAGCGT
GGACCGCTTGCTGCAACTCTCTCAGGGCCAGGCGGTGAAGGGCAATCAGCTGTTGCCCGTCTCACTGGTG
AAAAGAAAAACCACCCTGGCGCCCAATACGCAAACCGCCTCTCCCCGCGCGTTGGCCGATTCATTAATGC
AGCTGGCACGACAGGTTTCCCGACTGGAAAGCGGGCAGTGAGCGCAACGCAATTAATGTAAGTTAGCTCA
CTCATTAGGCACCGGGATCTCGACCGATGCCCTTGAGAGCCTTCAACCCAGTCAGCTCCTTCCGGTGGGC
GCGGGGCATGACTATCGTCGCCGCACTTATGACTGTCTTCTTTATCATGCAACTCGTAGGACAGGTGCCG
GCAGCGCTCTGGGTCATTTTCGGCGAGGACCGCTTTCGCTGGAGCGCGACGATGATCGGCCTGTCGCTTG
CGGTATTCGGAATCTTGCACGCCCTCGCTCAAGCCTTCGTCACTGGTCCCGCCACCAAACGTTTCGGCGA
GAAGCAGGCCATTATCGCCGGCATGGCGGCCCCACGGGTGCGCATGATCGTGCTCCTGTCGTTGAGGACC
CGGCTAGGCTGGCGGGGTTGCCTTACTGGTTAGCAGAATGAATCACCGATACGCGAGCGAACGTGAAGCG
ACTGCTGCTGCAAAACGTCTGCGACCTGAGCAACAACATGAATGGTCTTCGGTTTCCGTGTTTCGTAAAG
TCTGGAAACGCGGAAGTCAGCGCCCTGCACCATTATGTTCCGGATCTGCATCGCAGGATGCTGCTGGCTA
CCCTGTGGAACACCTACATCTGTATTAACGAAGCGCTGGCATTGACCCTGAGTGATTTTTCTCTGGTCCC
GCCGCATCCATACCGCCAGTTGTTTACCCTCACAACGTTCCAGTAACCGGGCATGTTCATCATCAGTAAC
CCGTATCGTGAGCATCCTCTCTCGTTTCATCGGTATCATTACCCCCATGAACAGAAATCCCCCTTACACG
GAGGCATCAGTGACCAAACAGGAAAAAACCGCCCTTAACATGGCCCGCTTTATCAGAAGCCAGACATTAA
CGCTTCTGGAGAAACTCAACGAGCTGGACGCGGATGAACAGGCAGACATCTGTGAATCGCTTCACGACCA
CGCTGATGAGCTTTACCGCAGCTGCCTCGCGCGTTTCGGTGATGACGGTGAAAACCTCTGACACATGCAG
CTCCCGGAGACGGTCACAGCTTGTCTGTAAGCGGATGCCGGGAGCAGACAAGCCCGTCAGGGCGCGTCAG
CGGGTGTTGGCGGGTGTCGGGGCGCAGCCATGACCCAGTCACGTAGCGATAGCGGAGTGTATACTGGCTT
AACTATGCGGCATCAGAGCAGATTGTACTGAGAGTGCACCATTGCGGTGTGAAATACCGCACAGATGCGT
AAGGAGAAAATACCGCATCAGGCGCTCTTCCGCTTCCTCGCTCACTGACTCGCTGCGCTCGGTCGTTCGG
CTGCGGCGAGCGGTATCAGCTCACTCAAAGGCGGTAATACGGTTATCCACAGAATCAGGGGATAACGCAG
GAAAGAACATGTGAGCAAAAGGCCAGCAAAAGGCCAGGAACCGTAAAAAGGCCGCGTTGCTGGCGTTTTT
CCATAGGCTCCGCCCCCCTGACGAGCATCACAAAAATCGACGCTCAAGTCAGAGGTGGCGAAACCCGACA
GGACTATAAAGATACCAGGCGTTTCCCCCTGGAAGCTCCCTCGTGCGCTCTCCTGTTCCGACCCTGCCGC
TTACCGGATACCTGTCCGCCTTTCTCCCTTCGGGAAGCGTGGCGCTTTCTCATAGCTCACGCTGTAGGTA
TCTCAGTTCGGTGTAGGTCGTTCGCTCCAAGCTGGGCTGTGTGCACGAACCCCCCGTTCAGCCCGACCGC
TGCGCCTTATCCGGTAACTATCGTCTTGAGTCCAACCCGGTAAGACACGACTTATCGCCACTGGCAGCAG
CCACTGGTAACAGGATTAGCAGAGCGAGGTATGTAGGCGGTGCTACAGAGTTCTTGAAGTGGTGGCCTAA
CTACGGCTACACTAGAAGGACAGTATTTGGTATCTGCGCTCTGCTGAAGCCAGTTACCTTCGGAAAAAGA
GTTGGTAGCTCTTGATCCGGCAAACAAACCACCGCTGGTAGCGGTGGTTTTTTTGTTTGCAAGCAGCAGA
TTACGCGCAGAAAAAAAGGATCTCAAGAAGATCCTTTGATCTTTTCTACGGGGTCTGACGCTCAGTGGAA
CGAAAACTCACGTTAAGGGATTTTGGTCATGAACAATAAAACTGTCTGCTTACATAAACAGTAATACAAG
GGGTGTTATGAGCCATATTCAACGGGAAACGTCTTGCTCTAGGCCGCGATTAAATTCCAACATGGATGCT
GATTTATATGGGTATAAATGGGCTCGCGATAATGTCGGGCAATCAGGTGCGACAATCTATCGATTGTATG
GGAAGCCCGATGCGCCAGAGTTGTTTCTGAAACATGGCAAAGGTAGCGTTGCCAATGATGTTACAGATGA
GATGGTCAGACTAAACTGGCTGACGGAATTTATGCCTCTTCCGACCATCAAGCATTTTATCCGTACTCCT
GATGATGCATGGTTACTCACCACTGCGATCCCCGGGAAAACAGCATTCCAGGTATTAGAAGAATATCCTG
ATTCAGGTGAAAATATTGTTGATGCGCTGGCAGTGTTCCTGCGCCGGTTGCATTCGATTCCTGTTTGTAA
TTGTCCTTTTAACAGCGATCGCGTATTTCGTCTCGCTCAGGCGCAATCACGAATGAATAACGGTTTGGTT
GATGCGAGTGATTTTGATGACGAGCGTAATGGCTGGCCTGTTGAACAAGTCTGGAAAGAAATGCATAAAC
TTTTGCCATTCTCACCGGATTCAGTCGTCACTCATGGTGATTTCTCACTTGATAACCTTATTTTTGACGA
GGGGAAATTAATAGGTTGTATTGATGTTGGACGAGTCGGAATCGCAGACCGATACCAGGATCTTGCCATC
CTATGGAACTGCCTCGGTGAGTTTTCTCCTTCATTACAGAAACGGCTTTTTCAAAAATATGGTATTGATA
ATCCTGATATGAATAAATTGCAGTTTCATTTGATGCTCGATGAGTTTTTCTAAGAATTAATTCATGAGCG
GATACATATTTGAATGTATTTAGAAAAATAAACAAATAGGGGTTCCGCGCACATTTCCCCGAAAAGTGCC
ACCTAAATTGTAAGCGTTAATATTTTGTTAAAATTCGCGTTAAATTTTTGTTAAATCAGCTCATTTTTTA
ACCAATAGGCCGAAATCGGCAAAATCCCTTATAAATCAAAAGAATAGACCGAGATAGGGT
[37 nt withheld, positions 4751-4787]
AAAGAACGTGGACTCCAACGTCAAAGG
[49 nt withheld, positions 4815-4863]
T
[91 nt withheld, positions 4865-4955]
G
[124 nt withheld, positions 4957-5080]
CCCATTCGCCAATCCGGATATAGTTCCTCCTTTCAGCAAAAAACCCCTCAAGACCCGTTTAGAGGCCCCA
AGGGGTTATGCTAGTTATTGCTCAGCGGTGGCAGCAGCCAACTCAGCTTCCTTTCGGGCTTTGTTAGCAG
CCGGATCTCAGTGGTGGTGGTGGTGGTGCTCGAGTAGCAGCCTCGAATCAACCACTTTGTACAAGAAAGC
TGAACGAGAAACGTAAAATGATATAAATATCAATATATTAAATTAGATTTTGCATAAAAAACAGACTACA
TAATACTGTAAAACACAACATATCCAGTCACTATGGTCGACCTGCAGACTGGCTGTGTATAAGGGAGCCT
GACATTTATATTCCCCAGAACATCAGGTTAATGGCGTTTTTGATGTCATTTTCGCGGTGGCTGAGATCAG
CCACTTCTTCCCCGATAACGGAGACCGGCACACTGGCCATATCGGTGGTCATCATGCGCCAGCTTTCATC
CCCGATATGCACCACCGGGTAAAGTTCACGGGAGACTTTATCTGACAGCAGACGTGCACTGGCCAGGGGG
ATCACCATCCGTCGCCCGGGCGTGTCAATAATATCACTCTGTACATCCACAAACAGACGATAACGGCTCT
CTCTTTTATAGGTGTAAACCTTAAACTGCATTTCACCAGCCCCTGTTCTCGTCAGCAAAAGAGCCGTTCA
TTTCAATAAACCGGGCGACCTCAGCCATCCCTTCCTGATTTTCCGCTTTCCAGCGTTCGGCACGCAGACG
ACGGGCTTCATTCTGCATGGTTGTGCTTACCAGACCGGAGATATTGACATCATATATGCCTTGAGCAACT
GATAGCTGTCGCTGTCAACTGTCACTGTAATACGCTGCTTCATAGCATACCTCTTTTTGACATACTTCGG
GTATACATATCAGTATATATTCTTATACCGCAAAAATCAGCGCGCAAATACGCATACTGTTATCTGGCTT
TTAGTAAGCCGGATCCAGATCTTTACGCCCCGCCCTGCCACTCATCGCAGTACTGTTGTAATTCATTAAG
CATTCTGCCGACATGGAAGCCATCACAAACGGCATGATGAACCTGAATCGCCAGCGGCATCAGCACCTTG
TCGCCTTGCGTATAATATTTGCCCATGGTGAAAACGGGGGCGAAGAAGTTGTCCATATTGGCCACGTTTA
AATCAAAACTGGTGAAACTCACCCAGGGATTGGCTGAGACGAAAAACATATTCTCAATAAACCCTTTAGG
GAAATAGGCCAGGTTTTCACCGTAACACGCCACATCTTGCGAATATATGTGTAGAAACTGCCGGAAATCG
TCGTGGTATTCACTCCAGAGCGATGAAAACGTTTCAGTTTGCTCATGGAAAACGGTGTAACAAGGGTGAA
CACTATCCCATATCACCAGCTCACCGTCTTTCATTGCCATACGGAATTCCGGATGAGCATTCATCAGGCG
GGCAAGAATGTGAATAAAGGCCGGATAAAACTTGTGCTTATTTTTCTTTACGGTCTTTAAAAAGGCCGTA
ATATCCAGCTGAACGGTCTGGTTATAGGTACATTGAGCAACTGACTGAAATGCCTCAAAATGTTCTTTAC
GATGCCATTGGGATATATCAACGGTGGTATATCCAGTGATTTTTTTCTCCATTTTAGCTTCCTTAGCTCC
TGAAAATCTCGACGGATCCTAACTCAAAATCCACACATTATACGAGCCGGAAGCATAAAGTGTAAAGCCT
GGGGTGCCTAATGCGGCCGCCATAGTGACTGGATATGTTGTGTTTTACAGTATTATGTAGTCTGTTTTTT
ATGCAAAATCTAATTTAATATATTGATATTTATATCATTTTACGTTTCTCGTTCAGCTTTTTTGTACAAA
CTTGTTGATTCGAGGTGATG
